>Addgene plasmid #47948 | 3xFLAG-dCas9/pCMV-7.1 | depositor full sequence | sequence record 68812 | 3xFLAG-dCas9/pCMV-7.1 sequence 8848 bps
CCATTCGCCATTCAGGCTGCGCAACTGTTGGGAAGGGCGATCGGTGCGGGCCTCTTCGCTATTACGCCAG
CTGGCGAAAGGGGGATGTGCTGCAAGGCGATTAAGTTGGGTAACGCCAGGGTTTTCCCAGTCACGACGTT
GTAAAACGACGGCCAGTGCCAAGCTGATCTATACATTGAATCAATATTGGCAATTAGCCATATTAGTCAT
TGGTTATATAGCATAAATCAATATTGGCTATTGGCCATTGCATACGTTGTATCTATATCATAATATGTAC
ATTTATATTGGCTCATGTCCAATATGACCGCCATGTTGACATTGATTATTGACTAGTTATTAATAGTAAT
CAATTACGGGGTCATTAGTTCATAGCCCATATATGGAGTTCCGCGTTACATAACTTACGGTAAATGGCCC
GCCTGGCTGACCGCCCAACGACCCCCGCCCATTGACGTCAATAATGACGTATGTTCCCATAGTAACGCCA
ATAGGGACTTTCCATTGACGTCAATGGGTGGAGTATTTACGGTAAACTGCCCACTTGGCAGTACATCAAG
TGTATCATATGCCAAGTCCGCCCCCTATTGACGTCAATGACGGTAAATGGCCCGCCTGGCATTATGCCCA
GTACATGACCTTACGGGACTTTCCTACTTGGCAGTACATCTACGTATTAGTCATCGCTATTACCATGGTG
ATGCGGTTTTGGCAGTACACCAATGGGCGTGGATAGCGGTTTGACTCACGGGGATTTCCAAGTCTCCACC
CCATTGACGTCAATGGGAGTTTGTTTTGGCACCAAAATCAACGGGACTTTCCAAAATGTCGTAATAACCC
CGCCCCGTTGACGCAAATGGGCGGTAGGCGTGTACGGTGGGAGGTCTATATAAGCAGAGCTCGTTTAGTG
AACCGTCAGAATTAACCATGGACTACAAAGACCATGACGGTGATTATAAAGATCATGACATCGATTACAA
GGATGACGATGACAAGCTCATGGACAAGAAGTACTCCATTGGGCTCGCTATCGGCACAAACAGCGTCGGC
TGGGCCGTCATTACGGACGAGTACAAGGTGCCGAGCAAAAAATTCAAAGTTCTGGGCAATACCGATCGCC
ACAGCATAAAGAAGAACCTCATTGGCGCCCTCCTGTTCGACTCCGGGGAGACGGCCGAAGCCACGCGGCT
CAAAAGAACAGCACGGCGCAGATATACCCGCAGAAAGAATCGGATCTGCTACCTGCAGGAGATCTTTAGT
AATGAGATGGCTAAGGTGGATGACTCTTTCTTCCATAGGCTGGAGGAGTCCTTTTTGGTGGAGGAGGATA
AAAAGCACGAGCGCCACCCAATCTTTGGCAATATCGTGGACGAGGTGGCGTACCATGAAAAGTACCCAAC
CATATATCATCTGAGGAAGAAGCTTGTAGACAGTACTGATAAGGCTGACTTGCGGTTGATCTATCTCGCG
CTGGCGCATATGATCAAATTTCGGGGACACTTCCTCATCGAGGGGGACCTGAACCCAGACAACAGCGATG
TCGACAAACTCTTTATCCAACTGGTTCAGACTTACAATCAGCTTTTCGAAGAGAACCCGATCAACGCATC
CGGAGTTGACGCCAAAGCAATCCTGAGCGCTAGGCTGTCCAAATCCCGGCGGCTCGAAAACCTCATCGCA
CAGCTCCCTGGGGAGAAGAAGAACGGCCTGTTTGGTAATCTTATCGCCCTGTCACTCGGGCTGACCCCCA
ACTTTAAATCTAACTTCGACCTGGCCGAAGATGCCAAGCTTCAACTGAGCAAAGACACCTACGATGATGA
TCTCGACAATCTGCTGGCCCAGATCGGCGACCAGTACGCAGACCTTTTTTTGGCGGCAAAGAACCTGTCA
GACGCCATTCTGCTGAGTGATATTCTGCGAGTGAACACGGAGATCACCAAAGCTCCGCTGAGCGCTAGTA
TGATCAAGCGCTATGATGAGCACCACCAAGACTTGACTTTGCTGAAGGCCCTTGTCAGACAGCAACTGCC
TGAGAAGTACAAGGAAATTTTCTTCGATCAGTCTAAAAATGGCTACGCCGGATACATTGACGGCGGAGCA
AGCCAGGAGGAATTTTACAAATTTATTAAGCCCATCTTGGAAAAAATGGACGGCACCGAGGAGCTGCTGG
TAAAGCTTAACAGAGAAGATCTGTTGCGCAAACAGCGCACTTTCGACAATGGAAGCATCCCCCACCAGAT
TCACCTGGGCGAACTGCACGCTATCCTCAGGCGGCAAGAGGATTTCTACCCCTTTTTGAAAGATAACAGG
GAAAAGATTGAGAAAATCCTCACATTTCGGATACCCTACTATGTAGGCCCCCTCGCCCGGGGAAATTCCA
GATTCGCGTGGATGACTCGCAAATCAGAAGAGACCATCACTCCCTGGAACTTCGAGGAAGTCGTGGATAA
GGGGGCCTCTGCCCAGTCCTTCATCGAAAGGATGACTAACTTTGATAAAAATCTGCCTAACGAAAAGGTG
CTTCCTAAACACTCTCTGCTGTACGAGTACTTCACAGTTTATAACGAGCTCACCAAGGTCAAATACGTCA
CAGAAGGGATGAGAAAGCCAGCATTCCTGTCTGGAGAGCAGAAGAAAGCTATCGTGGACCTCCTCTTCAA
GACGAACCGGAAAGTTACCGTGAAACAGCTCAAAGAAGACTATTTCAAAAAGATTGAATGTTTCGACTCT
GTTGAAATCAGCGGAGTGGAGGATCGCTTCAACGCATCCCTGGGAACGTATCACGATCTCCTGAAAATCA
TTAAAGACAAGGACTTCCTGGACAATGAGGAGAACGAGGACATTCTTGAGGACATTGTCCTCACCCTTAC
GTTGTTTGAAGATAGGGAGATGATTGAAGAACGCTTGAAAACTTACGCTCATCTCTTCGACGACAAAGTC
ATGAAACAGCTCAAGAGGCGCCGATATACAGGATGGGGGCGGCTGTCAAGAAAACTGATCAATGGGATCC
GAGACAAGCAGAGTGGAAAGACAATCCTGGATTTTCTTAAGTCCGATGGATTTGCCAACAGGAACTTCAT
GCAGTTGATCCATGATGACTCTCTCACCTTTAAGGAGGACATCCAGAAAGCACAAGTTTCTGGCCAGGGG
GACAGTCTTCACGAGCACATCGCTAATCTTGCAGGTAGCCCAGCTATCAAAAAGGGAATACTGCAGACCG
TTAAGGTCGTGGATGAACTCGTCAAAGTAATGGGAAGGCATAAGCCCGAGAATATCGTTATCGAGATGGC
CCGAGAGAACCAAACTACCCAGAAGGGACAGAAGAACAGTAGGGAAAGGATGAAGAGGATTGAAGAGGGT
ATAAAAGAACTGGGGTCCCAAATCCTTAAGGAACACCCAGTTGAAAACACCCAGCTTCAGAATGAGAAGC
TCTACCTGTACTACCTGCAGAACGGCAGGGACATGTACGTGGATCAGGAACTGGACATCAATCGGCTCTC
CGACTACGACGTGGATGCCATCGTGCCCCAGTCTTTTCTCAAAGATGATTCTATTGATAATAAAGTGTTG
ACAAGATCCGATAAAAATAGAGGGAAGAGTGATAACGTCCCCTCAGAAGAAGTTGTCAAGAAAATGAAAA
ATTATTGGCGGCAGCTGCTGAACGCCAAACTGATCACACAACGGAAGTTCGATAATCTGACTAAGGCTGA
ACGAGGTGGCCTGTCTGAGTTGGATAAAGCCGGCTTCATCAAAAGGCAGCTTGTTGAGACACGCCAGATC
ACCAAGCACGTGGCCCAAATTCTCGATTCACGCATGAACACCAAGTACGATGAAAATGACAAACTGATTC
GAGAGGTGAAAGTTATTACTCTGAAGTCTAAGCTGGTCTCAGATTTCAGAAAGGACTTTCAGTTTTATAA
GGTGAGAGAGATCAACAATTACCACCATGCGCATGATGCCTACCTGAATGCAGTGGTAGGCACTGCACTT
ATCAAAAAATATCCCAAGCTTGAATCTGAATTTGTTTACGGAGACTATAAAGTGTACGATGTTAGGAAAA
TGATCGCAAAGTCTGAGCAGGAAATAGGCAAGGCCACCGCTAAGTACTTCTTTTACAGCAATATTATGAA
TTTTTTCAAGACCGAGATTACACTGGCCAATGGAGAGATTCGGAAGCGACCACTTATCGAAACAAACGGA
GAAACAGGAGAAATCGTGTGGGACAAGGGTAGGGATTTCGCGACAGTCCGGAAGGTCCTGTCCATGCCGC
AGGTGAACATCGTTAAAAAGACCGAAGTACAGACCGGAGGCTTCTCCAAGGAAAGTATCCTCCCGAAAAG
GAACAGCGACAAGCTGATCGCACGCAAAAAAGATTGGGACCCCAAGAAATACGGCGGATTCGATTCTCCT
ACAGTCGCTTACAGTGTACTGGTTGTGGCCAAAGTGGAGAAAGGGAAGTCTAAAAAACTCAAAAGCGTCA
AGGAACTGCTGGGCATCACAATCATGGAGCGATCAAGCTTCGAAAAAAACCCCATCGACTTTCTCGAGGC
GAAAGGATATAAAGAGGTCAAAAAAGACCTCATCATTAAGCTTCCCAAGTACTCTCTCTTTGAGCTTGAA
AACGGCCGGAAACGAATGCTCGCTAGTGCGGGCGAGCTGCAGAAAGGTAACGAGCTGGCACTGCCCTCTA
AATACGTTAATTTCTTGTATCTGGCCAGCCACTATGAAAAGCTCAAAGGGTCTCCCGAAGATAATGAGCA
GAAGCAGCTGTTCGTGGAACAACACAAACACTACCTTGATGAGATCATCGAGCAAATAAGCGAATTCTCC
AAAAGAGTGATCCTCGCCGACGCTAACCTCGATAAGGTGCTTTCTGCTTACAATAAGCACAGGGATAAGC
CCATCAGGGAGCAGGCAGAAAACATTATCCACTTGTTTACTCTGACCAACTTGGGCGCGCCTGCAGCCTT
CAAGTACTTCGACACCACCATAGACAGAAAGCGGTACACCTCTACAAAGGAGGTCCTGGACGCCACACTG
ATTCATCAGTCAATTACGGGGCTCTATGAAACAAGAATCGACCTCTCTCAGCTCGGTGGAGACAGCAGGG
CTGACCCCAAGAAGAAGAGGAAGGTGTGAAAGGGTTGGATCCCTACCGGATCGGTACCAGTCGACTCTAG
AGGATCCCGGGTGGCATCCCTGTGACCCCTCCCCAGTGCCTCTCCTGGCCCTGGAAGTTGCCACTCCAGT
GCCCACCAGCCTTGTCCTAATAAAATTAAGTTGCATCATTTTGTCTGACTAGGTGTCCTTCTATAATATT
ATGGGGTGGAGGGGGGTGGTATGGAGCAAGGGGCAAGTTGGGAAGACAACCTGTAGGGCCTGCGGGGTCT
ATTGGGAACCAAGCTGGAGTGCAGTGGCACAATCTTGGCTCACTGCAATCTCCGCCTCCTGGGTTCAAGC
GATTCTCCTGCCTCAGCCTCCCGAGTTGTTGGGATTCCAGGCATGCATGACCAGGCTCAGCTAATTTTTG
TTTTTTTGGTAGAGACGGGGTTTCACCATATTGGCCAGGCTGGTCTCCAACTCCTAATCTCAGGTGATCT
ACCCACCTTGGCCTCCCAAATTGCTGGGATTACAGGCGTGAACCACTGCTCCCTTCCCTGTCCTTCTGAT
TTTAAAATAACTATACCAGCAGGAGGACGTCCAGACACAGCATAGGCTACCTGGCCATGCCCAACCGGTG
GGACATTTGAGTTGCTTGCTTGGCACTGTCCTCTCATGCGTTGGGTCCACTCAGTAGATGCCTGTTGAAT
TGGGTACGCGGCCAGCTTGGCTGTGGAATGTGTGTCAGTTAGGGTGTGGAAAGTCCCCAGGCTCCCCAGC
AGGCAGAAGTATGCAAAGCATGCATCTCAATTAGTCAGCAACCAGGTGTGGAAAGTCCCCAGGCTCCCCA
GCAGGCAGAAGTATGCAAAGCATGCATCTCAATTAGTCAGCAACCATAGTCCCGCCCCTAACTCCGCCCA
TCCCGCCCCTAACTCCGCCCAGTTCCGCCCATTCTCCGCCCCATGGCTGACTAATTTTTTTTATTTATGC
AGAGGCCGAGGCCGCCTCGGCCTCTGAGCTATTCCAGAAGTAGTGAGGAGGCTTTTTTGGAGGCCTAGGC
TTTTGCAAAAAGCTCCTCGAGGAACTGAAAAACCAGAAAGTTAATTCCCTATAGTGAGTCGTATTAAATT
CGTAATCATGTCATAGCTGTTTCCTGTGTGAAATTGTTATCCGCTCACAATTCCACACAACATACGAGCC
GGAAGCATAAAGTGTAAAGCCTGGGGTGCCTAATGAGTGAGCTAACTCACATTAATTGCGTTGCGCTCAC
TGCCCGCTTTCCAGTCGGGAAACCTGTCGTGCCAGCTGCATTAATGAATCGGCCAACGCGCGGGGAGAGG
CGGTTTGCGTATTGGGCGCTCTTCCGCTTCCTCGCTCACTGACTCGCTGCGCTCGGTCGTTCGGCTGCGG
CGAGCGGTATCAGCTCACTCAAAGGCGGTAATACGGTTATCCACAGAATCAGGGGATAACGCAGGAAAGA
ACATGTGAGCAAAAGGCCAGCAAAAGGCCAGGAACCGTAAAAAGGCCGCGTTGCTGGCGTTTTTCCATAG
GCTCCGCCCCCCTGACGAGCATCACAAAAATCGACGCTCAAGTCAGAGGTGGCGAAACCCGACAGGACTA
TAAAGATACCAGGCGTTTCCCCCTGGAAGCTCCCTCGTGCGCTCTCCTGTTCCGACCCTGCCGCTTACCG
GATACCTGTCCGCCTTTCTCCCTTCGGGAAGCGTGGCGCTTTCTCATAGCTCACGCTGTAGGTATCTCAG
TTCGGTGTAGGTCGTTCGCTCCAAGCTGGGCTGTGTGCACGAACCCCCCGTTCAGCCCGACCGCTGCGCC
TTATCCGGTAACTATCGTCTTGAGTCCAACCCGGTAAGACACGACTTATCGCCACTGGCAGCAGCCACTG
GTAACAGGATTAGCAGAGCGAGGTATGTAGGCGGTGCTACAGAGTTCTTGAAGTGGTGGCCTAACTACGG
CTACACTAGAAGAACAGTATTTGGTATCTGCGCTCTGCTGAAGCCAGTTACCTTCGGAAAAAGAGTTGGT
AGCTCTTGATCCGGCAAACAAACCACCGCTGGTAGCGGTGGTTTTTTTGTTTGCAAGCAGCAGATTACGC
GCAGAAAAAAAGGATCTCAAGAAGATCCTTTGATCTTTTCTACGGGGTCTGACGCTCAGTGGAACGAAAA
CTCACGTTAAGGGATTTTGGTCATGAGATTATCAAAAAGGATCTTCACCTAGATCCTTTTAAATTAAAAA
TGAAGTTTTAAATCAATCTAAAGTATATATGAGTAAACTTGGTCTGACAGTTACCAATGCTTAATCAGTG
AGGCACCTATCTCAGCGATCTGTCTATTTCGTTCATCCATAGTTGCCTGACTCCCCGTCGTGTAGATAAC
TACGATACGGGAGGGCTTACCATCTGGCCCCAGTGCTGCAATGATACCGCGAGACCCACGCTCACCGGCT
CCAGATTTATCAGCAATAAACCAGCCAGCCGGAAGGGCCGAGCGCAGAAGTGGTCCTGCAACTTTATCCG
CCTCCATCCAGTCTATTAATTGTTGCCGGGAAGCTAGAGTAAGTAGTTCGCCAGTTAATAGTTTGCGCAA
CGTTGTTGCCATTGCTACAGGCATCGTGGTGTCACGCTCGTCGTTTGGTATGGCTTCATTCAGCTCCGGT
TCCCAACGATCAAGGCGAGTTACATGATCCCCCATGTTGTGCAAAAAAGCGGTTAGCTCCTTCGGTCCTC
CGATCGTTGTCAGAAGTAAGTTGGCCGCAGTGTTATCACTCATGGTTATGGCAGCACTGCATAATTCTCT
TACTGTCATGCCATCCGTAAGATGCTTTTCTGTGACTGGTGAGTACTCAACCAAGTCATTCTGAGAATAG
TGTATGCGGCGACCGAGTTGCTCTTGCCCGGCGTCAATACGGGATAATACCGCGCCACATAGCAGAACTT
TAAAAGTGCTCATCATTGGAAAACGTTCTTCGGGGCGAAAACTCTCAAGGATCTTACCGCTGTTGAGATC
CAGTTCGATGTAACCCACTCGTGCACCCAACTGATCTTCAGCATCTTTTACTTTCACCAGCGTTTCTGGG
TGAGCAAAAACAGGAAGGCAAAATGCCGCAAAAAAGGGAATAAGGGCGACACGGAAATGTTGAATACTCA
TACTCTTCCTTTTTCAATATTATTGAAGCATTTATCAGGGTTATTGTCTCATGAGCGGATACATATTTGA
ATGTATTTAGAAAAATAAACAAATAGGGGTTCCGCGCACATTTCCCCGAAAAGTGCCACCTG
[124 nt withheld, positions 8393-8516]
C
[91 nt withheld, positions 8518-8608]
A
[49 nt withheld, positions 8610-8658]
CCTTTGACGTTGGAGTCCACGTTCTTT
[37 nt withheld, positions 8686-8722]
ACCCTATCTCGGTCTATTCTTTTGATTTATAAGGGATTTTGCCGATTTCGGCCTATTGGTTAAAAAATGA
GCTGATTTAACAAAAATTTAACGCGAATTTTAACAAAATATTAACGCTTACAATTT
Features (pLannotate 1.2.2; 17 found; start..end, strand, type, name):
      4..158     -  CDS            lacZα (fragment): LacZα fragment of β-galactosidase; lacZ fragment
    318..697     +  enhancer       CMV enhancer: human cytomegalovirus immediate early enhancer
    699..898     +  promoter       CMV promoter: human cytomegalovirus (CMV) immediate early promoter
    931..996     +  CDS            3xFLAG: three tandem FLAG® epitope tags, followed by an enterokinase cleavage site
   1000..5103    +  CDS            Cas9: Cas9 (Csn1) endonuclease from the Streptococcus pyogenes Type II CRISPR/Cas system generates RNA-guided double strand breaks in DNA
   5170..5188    -  misc_feature   MCS (fragment): pUC18/19 multiple cloning site
   5189..5811    +  polyA_signal   hGH poly(A) signal: human growth hormone polyadenylation signal
   5840..6169    +  promoter       SV40 promoter: SV40 enhancer and early promoter
   6208..6226    -  promoter       T7 promoter: promoter for bacteriophage T7 RNA polymerase
   6264..6280    -  protein_bind   lac operator: The lac repressor binds to the lac operator to inhibit transcription in E. coli. This inhibition can be relieved by adding lactose or isopropyl-β-D-thiogalactopyranoside (IPTG). lac repressor encoded by lacI
   6288..6318    -  promoter       lac promoter: promoter for the E. coli lac operon
   6333..6354    -  protein_bind   CAP binding site: CAP binding activates transcription in the presence of cAMP. E. coli catabolite activator protein
   6367..6459    -  CDS            lacI (fragment): lac repressor; lacI; The lac repressor binds to the lac operator to inhibit transcription in E. coli. This inhibition can be relieved by adding lactose or isopropyl-β-D-thiogalactopyranoside (IPTG).
   6642..7230    -  rep_origin     ori: high-copy-number ColE1/pMB1/pBR322/pUC origin of replication
   7401..8261    -  CDS            AmpR: β-lactamase; bla; confers resistance to ampicillin, carbenicillin, and related antibiotics
   8262..8366    -  promoter       AmpR promoter: bla
   8393..8821    +  rep_origin     f1 ori (sequence partly withheld): f1 bacteriophage origin of replication; arrow indicates direction of (+) strand synthesis
