[The description below was written by a language model from this plasmid's Addgene catalogue record and pLannotate feature annotations shown in this document.]
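Description:
3xFLAG-dCas9/pCMV-7.1 is a mammalian expression plasmid of 8,848 bp built on the commercial pCMV-7.1 backbone. It produces an epitope-tagged, nuclease-dead Cas9 for locus-specific chromatin purification. In bacteria it is maintained as a high-copy plasmid through a ColE1/pUC-type origin and selected with ampicillin via the β-lactamase gene. An f1 phage origin is also present, along with leftover lac-derived fragments (lacZα, lac promoter/operator, a lacI fragment) and a T7 promoter that play no evident role in the design. The annotation shows an SV40 enhancer/early promoter region downstream of the expression cassette, but no mammalian selection marker is annotated or recorded.

The expression cassette consists of the human cytomegalovirus immediate-early enhancer and promoter, followed by a 3xFLAG tag with its enterokinase cleavage site, the Streptococcus pyogenes Cas9 coding sequence, and a human growth hormone polyadenylation signal. According to the record, the Cas9 sequence is human codon-optimized and carries the D10A and H840A substitutions, which inactivate the two nuclease domains. The protein can therefore still bind DNA under guide RNA direction but does not cut it. A nuclear localization signal is fused at the C terminus, although it is not separately annotated in the feature table.

The plasmid carries no guide RNA cassette, so the guide must be supplied from a separate vector; the depositor notes compatibility with a widely used gRNA cloning vector. The intended application is enChIP (engineered DNA-binding molecule-mediated chromatin immunoprecipitation). In this method, dCas9 is targeted to a chosen genomic locus, and the FLAG tag is used to pull down that region so the molecules associated with it can be identified.
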