Addgene plasmid #47948: 3xFLAG-dCas9/pCMV-7.1
Purpose: Expresses 3xFLAG-dCas9 in mammalian cells for enChIP analysis to purify specific genomic regions of interest.
Depositing lab: Hodaka Fujii. Publication: Efficient isolation of specific genomic regions and identification of associated proteins by engineered DNA-binding molecule-mediated chromatin immunoprecipitation (enChIP) using CRISPR. Fujita T, Fujii H. Biochem Biophys Res Commun. 2013 Sep 13;439(1):132-6. doi: 10.1016/j.bbrc.2013.08.013. Epub 2013 Aug 11. PubMed 23942116.
Backbone
  Vector backbone: pCMV-7.1
  Backbone manufacturer: Sigma-Aldrich
  Backbone size w/o insert (bp): 4636
  Total vector size (bp): 8848
  Vector type: Mammalian Expression, CRISPR
Growth in bacteria
  Bacterial resistance: Ampicillin, 100 μg/mL
  Growth temperature: 30°C
  Growth strain: NEB Stable
  Copy number: High Copy
Gene/Insert
  Gene/Insert name: 3xFLAG-dCas9
  Insert size (bp): 4212
  Mutation: human codon-optimized, D10A + H840A (catalytically inactive)
  Promoter: CMV
  Tag / fusion protein: 3xFLAG (N terminal on insert); NLS (C terminal on insert)
  Cloning method: Restriction Enzyme; 5′ cloning site Hind III (destroyed during cloning); 3′ cloning site EcoR V (destroyed during cloning)
  Sequencing primers: 5′ AAT GTC GTA ATA ACC CCG CCC CGT TGA CGC; 3′ TAT TAG GAC AAG GCT GGT GGG CAC
Terms and licenses: Academic/Nonprofit Terms; Industry Terms: Not Available to Industry
Depositor comments: This plasmid can be used to isolate specific genomic regions of interest using a catalytically inactive Cas9 fused with a tag(s). Purify: locus-specific chromatin immunoprecipitation (enChIP) This system is compatible with gRNA_cloning_vector (www.addgene.org/41824) from the Church lab. Additional information and protocols can be found at: http://www.med.hirosaki-u.ac.jp/~bgb/iChIP_protocols/index_e.html
How to cite: 3xFLAG-dCas9/pCMV-7.1 was a gift from Hodaka Fujii (Addgene plasmid # 47948 ; http://n2t.net/addgene:47948 ; RRID:Addgene_47948)
