>Addgene plasmid #47948 | 3xFLAG-dCas9/pCMV-7.1 | addgene partial sequence | sequence record 70791 | hdCas9-R2 5'-CCGGCTTTATCCAACTCAGAC-3'
ATTATCGAACTTCCGTTGTGTGATCAGTTTGGCGTTCAGCAGCTGCCGCCAATAATTTTTCATTTTCTTG
ACAACTTCTTCTGAGGGGACGTTATCACTCTTCCCTCTATTTTTATCGGATCTTGTCAACACTTTATTAT
CAATAGAATCATCTTTGAGAAAAGACTGGGGCACGATGGCATCCACGTCGTAGTCGGAGAGCCGATTGAT
GTCCAGTTCCTGATCCACGTACATGTCCCTGCCGTTCTGCAGGTAGTACAGGTAGAGCTTCTCATTCTGA
AGCTGGGTGTTTTCAACTGGGTGTTCCTTAAGGATTTGGGACCCCAGTTCTTTTATACCCTCTTCAATCC
TCTTCATCCTTTCCCTACTGTTCTTCTGTCCCTTCTGGGTAGTTTGGTTCTCTCGGGCCATCTCGATAAC
GATATTCTCGGGCTTATGCCTTCCCATTACTTTGACGAGTTCATCCACGACCTTAACGGTCTGCAGTATT
CCCTTTTTGATAGCTGGGCTACCTGCAAGATTAGCGATGTGCTCGTGAAGACTGTCCCCCTGGCCAGAAA
CTTGTGCTTTCTGGATGTCCTCCTTAAAGGTGAGAGAGTCATCATGGATCAACTGCATGAAGTTCCTGTT
GGCAAATCCATCGGACTTAAGAAAATCCAGGATTGTCTTTCCACTCTGCTTGTCTCGGATCCCATTGATC
AGTTTTCTTGACAGCCGCCCCCATCCTGTATATCGGCGCCTCTTGAGCTGTTTCATGACTTTGTCGTCGA
AGAGATGAGCGTAAGTTTTCAAGCGTTCTTCAATCATCTCCCTATCTTCAAACAACGTAAGGGTGAGGAC
AATGTCCTCAAGAATGTCCTCGTTCTCCTCATTGTCCAGGAAGTCCTTGTCTTTAATGATTTTCAGGAGA
TCGTGATACGTTCCCAGGGATGCGTTGAAGCGATCCTCCACTCCGCTGATTTCAACAGAGTCGAAACATT
CAATCTTTTTGAAATAGTCTTCTTTGA
