>Addgene plasmid #47948 | 3xFLAG-dCas9/pCMV-7.1 | addgene partial sequence | sequence record 101368 | hGH-PA-R 5'-CCAGCTTGGTTCCCAATAGA-3'
GGTTGTCTTCCCAACTTGCCCCTTGCTCCATACCACCCCCCTCCACCCCATAATATTATAGAAGGACACC
TAGTCAGACAAAATGATGCAACTTAATTTTATTAGGACAAGGCTGGTGGGCACTGGAGTGGCAACTTCCA
GGGCCAGGAGAGGCACTGGGGAGGGGTCACAGGGATGCCACCCGGGATCCTCTAGAGTCGACTGGTACCG
ATCCGGTAGGGATCGAACCCTTTCACACCTTCCTCTTCTTCTTGGGGTCAGCCCTGCTGTCTCCACCGAG
CTGAGAGAGGTCGATTCTTGTTTCATAGAGCCCCGTAATTGACTGATGAATCAGTGTGGCGTCCAGGACC
TCCTTTGTAGAGGTGTACCGCTTTCTGTCTATGGTGGTGTCGAAGTACTTGAAGGCTGCAGGCGCGCCCA
AGTTGGTCAGAGTAAACAAGTGGATAATGTTTTCTGCCTGCTCCCTGATGGGCTTATCCCTGTGCTTATT
GTAAGCAGAAAGCACCTTATCGAGGTTAGCGTCGGCGAGGATCACTCTTTTGGAGAATTCGCTTATTTGC
TCGATGATCTCATCAAGGTAGTGTTTGTGTTGTTCCACGAACAGCTGCTTCTGCTCATTATCTTCGGGAG
ACCCTTTGAGCTTTTCATAGTGGCTGGCCAGATACAAGAAATTAACGTATTTAGAGGGCAGTGCCAGCTC
GTTACCTTTCTGCAGCTCGCCCGCACTAGCGAGCATTCGTTTCCGGCCGTTTTCAAGCTCAAAGAGAGAG
TACTTGGGAAGCTTAATGATGAGGTCTTTTTTGACCTCTTTATATCCTTTCGCCTCGAGAAAGTCGATGG
GGTTTTTTTCGAAGCTTGATCGCTCCATGATTGTGATGCCCAGCAGTTCCTTGACGCTTTTGAGTTTTTT
AGACTTCCCTTTCTCCACTTTGGCCACAACCAGTACACTGTAAGCGACTGTAGGAGAATCGAATCCGCCG
TATTTCTTGGGGTCCCAATCTTTTTTGCGTGCGATCAGCTTGTCGCTGTTCCTTTTCGGGA
