>Addgene plasmid #47948 | 3xFLAG-dCas9/pCMV-7.1 | addgene partial sequence | sequence record 133732 | CMV-F 5'-CGCAAATGGGCGGTAGGCGTG-3'
CTATATAAGCAGAGCTCGTTTAGTGAACCGTCAGAATTAACCATGGACTACAAAGACCATGACGGTGATT
ATAAAGATCATGACATCGATTACAAGGATGACGATGACAAGCTCATGGACAAGAAGTACTCCATTGGGCT
CGCTATCGGCACAAACAGCGTCGGCTGGGCCGTCATTACGGACGAGTACAAGGTGCCGAGCAAAAAATTC
AAAGTTCTGGGCAATACCGATCGCCACAGCATAAAGAAGAACCTCATTGGCGCCCTCCTGTTCGACTCCG
GGGAGACGGCCGAAGCCACGCGGCTCAAAAGAACAGCACGGCGCAGATATACCCGCAGAAAGAATCGGAT
CTGCTACCTGCAGGAGATCTTTAGTAATGAGATGGCTAAGGTGGATGACTCTTTCTTCCATAGGCTGGAG
GAGTCCTTTTTGGTGGAGGAGGATAAAAAGCACGAGCGCCACCCAATCTTTGGCAATATCGTGGACGAGG
TGGCGTACCATGAAAAGTACCCAACCATATATCATCTGAGGAAGAAGCTTGTAGACAGTACTGATAAGGC
TGACTTGCGGTTGATCTATCTCGCGCTGGCGCATATGATCAAATTTCGGGGACACTTCCTCATCGAGGGG
GACCTGAACCCAGACAACAGCGATGTCGACAAACTCTTTATCCAACTGGTTCAGACTTACAATCAGCTTT
TCGAAGAGAACCCGATCAACGCATCCGGAGTTGACGCCAAAGCAATCCTGAGCGCTAGGCTGTCCAAATC
CCGGCGGCTCGAAAACCTCATCGCACAGCTCCCTGGGGAGAAGAAGAACGGCCTGTTTGGTAATCTTATC
GCCCTGTCACTCGGGCTGACCCCCAACTTTAAATCTAACTTCGACCTGGCCGAAGATGCCAAGCTTCAAC
TGAGCAAAGACACCTACGATGATGATCTCGACAATCTGCTGGCCCAGATCGGCGACCAGTACGCAGACCT
TT
